Addgene plasmid #109082: NK589
Purpose: Reporter gene expression in S. rosetta
Depositing lab: Nicole King. Depositing organization: University of California, Berkeley. Publication: Transfection of choanoflagellates illuminates their cell biology and the ancestry of animal septins. Booth DS, Szmidt-Middleton H, King N. Mol Biol Cell. 2018 Dec 1;29(25):3026-3038. doi: 10.1091/mbc.E18-08-0514. Epub 2018 Oct 3. PubMed 30281390.
Backbone
  Vector backbone: pDSB_0029
  Vector type: Choanoflagellate Expression
Growth in bacteria
  Bacterial resistance: Ampicillin, 100 μg/mL
  Growth temperature: 37°C
  Growth strain: DH5alpha
  Copy number: High Copy
Gene/Insert
  Gene/Insert name: sfGFP (alt name: pActAvrII_sfGFP)
  Species: Synthetic
  Cloning method: Restriction Enzyme; 5′ cloning site unknown (unknown if destroyed); 3′ cloning site unknown (unknown if destroyed)
Terms and licenses: Academic/Nonprofit Terms; Industry Terms: Not Available to Industry
Depositor comments: pDSB_0030 . Please visit https://www.biorxiv.org/content/early/2018/06/09/343111 for bioRxiv preprint.
How to cite: NK589 was a gift from Nicole King (Addgene plasmid # 109082)
