[The description below was written by a language model from this plasmid's Addgene catalogue record and pLannotate feature annotations shown in this document.]
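Description:
NK589 (also recorded as pDSB_0030, with the insert alias pActAvrII_sfGFP) is a 4,254 bp choanoflagellate expression plasmid built on the pDSB_0029 backbone and intended for reporter gene expression in Salpingoeca rosetta. Its bacterial portion is pUC-like: a high-copy ColE1/pMB1-type origin of replication and a β-lactamase gene under its own bla promoter allow propagation in E. coli with ampicillin selection. Remnants of the pUC18/19 cloning region are also annotated, including the CAP binding site, lac promoter and lac operator, a lacZα fragment split by the insert, part of the multiple cloning site, and short fragments matching lacI, rop, bom and an RSF origin. These are backbone leftovers rather than functional parts of the design.

The payload is a synthetic superfolder GFP coding sequence, a rapidly maturing, constitutively fluorescent green protein derived from Aequorea victoria GFP. About 700 bp of unannotated sequence lies between the lac operator and the start of sfGFP, and roughly 200 bp of unannotated sequence follows the coding region. These gaps are where choanoflagellate regulatory elements would be expected to sit, and the alias suggests an actin-derived promoter carrying an AvrII site. However, the record does not explicitly identify the promoter or the 3′ element, and the cloning sites are listed as unknown.

The depositor sequence and the repository's sequencing result are the same length and show the same features in opposite orientation with different start points. The construct serves as a fluorescent reporter for transfection of S. rosetta and for testing or visualizing gene expression in this organism.
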