Features (pLannotate 1.2.2; 12 found; start..end, strand, type, name):
     96..200     +  promoter       AmpR promoter: bla
    201..1061    +  CDS            AmpR: β-lactamase; bla; confers resistance to ampicillin, carbenicillin, and related antibiotics
   1232..1820    +  rep_origin     ori: high-copy-number ColE1/pMB1/pBR322/pUC origin of replication
   2003..2095    +  CDS            lacI (fragment): lac repressor; lacI; The lac repressor binds to the lac operator to inhibit transcription in E. coli. This inhibition can be relieved by adding lactose or isopropyl-β-D-thiogalactopyranoside (IPTG).
   2108..2129    +  protein_bind   CAP binding site: CAP binding activates transcription in the presence of cAMP. E. coli catabolite activator protein
   2144..2174    +  promoter       lac promoter: promoter for the E. coli lac operon
   2182..2198    +  protein_bind   lac operator: The lac repressor binds to the lac operator to inhibit transcription in E. coli. This inhibition can be relieved by adding lactose or isopropyl-β-D-thiogalactopyranoside (IPTG). lac repressor encoded by lacI
   2903..3613    +  CDS            Superfolder GFP: Superfolder GFP is a basic (constitutively fluorescent) green fluorescent protein published in 2005, derived from Aequorea victoria. It is reported to be a very rapidly-maturing weak dimer.
   3827..3859    -  misc_feature   MCS (fragment): pUC18/19 multiple cloning site
   3856..4013    +  CDS            lacZα (fragment): LacZα fragment of β-galactosidase; lacZ fragment
   4019..4118    -  misc_feature   bom (fragment): basis of mobility region from pBR322
   4220..1       -  CDS            rop (fragment) (across the origin): Rop protein, which maintains plasmids at low copy number; rop
>Addgene plasmid #109082 | NK589 | depositor full sequence | sequence record 205743 | NK589 sequence 4254 bps
GACGAAAGGGCCTCGTGATACGCCTATTTTTATAGGTTAATGTCATGATAATAATGGTTTCTTAGACGTC
AGGTGGCACTTTTCGGGGAAATGTGCGCGGAACCCCTATTTGTTTATTTTTCTAAATACATTCAAATATG
TATCCGCTCATGAGACAATAACCCTGATAAATGCTTCAATAATATTGAAAAAGGAAGAGTATGAGTATTC
AACATTTCCGTGTCGCCCTTATTCCCTTTTTTGCGGCATTTTGCCTTCCTGTTTTTGCTCACCCAGAAAC
GCTGGTGAAAGTAAAAGATGCTGAAGATCAGTTGGGTGCACGAGTGGGTTACATCGAACTGGATCTCAAC
AGCGGTAAGATCCTTGAGAGTTTTCGCCCCGAAGAACGTTTTCCAATGATGAGCACTTTTAAAGTTCTGC
TATGTGGCGCGGTATTATCCCGTATTGACGCCGGGCAAGAGCAACTCGGTCGCCGCATACACTATTCTCA
GAATGACTTGGTTGAGTACTCACCAGTCACAGAAAAGCATCTTACGGATGGCATGACAGTAAGAGAATTA
TGCAGTGCTGCCATAACCATGAGTGATAACACTGCGGCCAACTTACTTCTGACAACGATCGGAGGACCGA
AGGAGCTAACCGCTTTTTTGCACAACATGGGGGATCATGTAACTCGCCTTGATCGTTGGGAACCGGAGCT
GAATGAAGCCATACCAAACGACGAGCGTGACACCACGATGCCTGTAGCAATGGCAACAACGTTGCGCAAA
CTATTAACTGGCGAACTACTTACTCTAGCTTCCCGGCAACAATTAATAGACTGGATGGAGGCGGATAAAG
TTGCAGGACCACTTCTGCGCTCGGCCCTTCCGGCTGGCTGGTTTATTGCTGATAAATCTGGAGCCGGTGA
GCGTGGGTCTCGCGGTATCATTGCAGCACTGGGGCCAGATGGTAAGCCCTCCCGTATCGTAGTTATCTAC
ACGACGGGGAGTCAGGCAACTATGGATGAACGAAATAGACAGATCGCTGAGATAGGTGCCTCACTGATTA
AGCATTGGTAACTGTCAGACCAAGTTTACTCATATATACTTTAGATTGATTTAAAACTTCATTTTTAATT
TAAAAGGATCTAGGTGAAGATCCTTTTTGATAATCTCATGACCAAAATCCCTTAACGTGAGTTTTCGTTC
CACTGAGCGTCAGACCCCGTAGAAAAGATCAAAGGATCTTCTTGAGATCCTTTTTTTCTGCGCGTAATCT
GCTGCTTGCAAACAAAAAAACCACCGCTACCAGCGGTGGTTTGTTTGCCGGATCAAGAGCTACCAACTCT
TTTTCCGAAGGTAACTGGCTTCAGCAGAGCGCAGATACCAAATACTGTTCTTCTAGTGTAGCCGTAGTTA
GGCCACCACTTCAAGAACTCTGTAGCACCGCCTACATACCTCGCTCTGCTAATCCTGTTACCAGTGGCTG
CTGCCAGTGGCGATAAGTCGTGTCTTACCGGGTTGGACTCAAGACGATAGTTACCGGATAAGGCGCAGCG
GTCGGGCTGAACGGGGGGTTCGTGCACACAGCCCAGCTTGGAGCGAACGACCTACACCGAACTGAGATAC
CTACAGCGTGAGCTATGAGAAAGCGCCACGCTTCCCGAAGGGAGAAAGGCGGACAGGTATCCGGTAAGCG
GCAGGGTCGGAACAGGAGAGCGCACGAGGGAGCTTCCAGGGGGAAACGCCTGGTATCTTTATAGTCCTGT
CGGGTTTCGCCACCTCTGACTTGAGCGTCGATTTTTGTGATGCTCGTCAGGGGGGCGGAGCCTATGGAAA
AACGCCAGCAACGCGGCCTTTTTACGGTTCCTGGCCTTTTGCTGGCCTTTTGCTCACATGTTCTTTCCTG
CGTTATCCCCTGATTCTGTGGATAACCGTATTACCGCCTTTGAGTGAGCTGATACCGCTCGCCGCAGCCG
AACGACCGAGCGCAGCGAGTCAGTGAGCGAGGAAGCGGAAGAGCGCCCAATACGCAAACCGCCTCTCCCC
GCGCGTTGGCCGATTCATTAATGCAGCTGGCACGACAGGTTTCCCGACTGGAAAGCGGGCAGTGAGCGCA
ACGCAATTAATGTGAGTTAGCTCACTCATTAGGCACCCCAGGCTTTACACTTTATGCTTCCGGCTCGTAT
GTTGTGTGGAATTGTGAGCGGATAACAATTTCACACAGGAAACAGCTATGACCATGATTACGCCAAGCTT
GTAACAAACTGCCCTGCACCTCGTCTGCCACCTCGGTTGCCACCTTGTCCTCGTTCCCCACCACCTTGTC
CTCGTCCGCTGCCAGCATCGCGATCAGCGTGCTTGCGCTTGGCGCTGCTGCTGCCGGACTTCCCGTTATC
GGCCATACTTTTTGTGGTGTTTCCAGGCGAGATGCGCTGTTGGCAAAGCAAAATGGCAAAACGGCCTTTG
CCACACGCCATCCTCGCCTCACCTCGACGTGCGGCTTTCCTAAACAGGAAACCTGACGAAACGAATTGAG
CGCATTGGCACACGTGTGCTGTGCGCTTTGTGTCGCTGCATGCTATCCACCACGCACCACCCAATCAGTC
CAACTGTGACGTGTCACGCCTAGGCGAAAAAGCGGCGAGAGCGCCAAAGCAAACGCCAAACAAAAACCAA
AGAAGAGCAAACGCAGCGAACTGATGTGAGACAAGGGGGCGGTGCAATGCGTCACTGAACGTGCAAAAGC
CAAAAACAACCAAGAAGCAGCTGCACAACACAACAACAACAACAACAACAACAACACCTTGTTGTCGCAG
CTCTACGTTTGGCATTTTCCTGTTGTTCTCTCTTGCGATCAGTCCGTGTCTCTTTTCTCCCCCTTTTCCC
AGACCACAACCACAAAACAACCAGCCATGGGTTCCAAGGGCGAGGAGCTGTTCACCGGCGTCGTCCCCAT
CCTCGTCGAGCTGGACGGCGACGTGAACGGCCACAAGTTCTCCGTCCGCGGCGAGGGCGAGGGCGACGCC
ACCAACGGCAAGCTCACCCTCAAGTTCATCTGCACCACCGGCAAGCTCCCCGTCCCCTGGCCCACCCTCG
TCACCACCCTCGGCTACGGCGTCCAGTGCTTCTCCCGCTACCCCGACCACATGAAGCGCCACGACTTCTT
CAAGTCCGCCATGCCCGAGGGCTACGTGCAGGAGCGCACCATCTCCTTCAAGGACGACGGCACCTACAAG
ACCCGCGCCGAGGTCAAGTTCGAGGGCGACACCCTCGTCAACCGCATCGAGCTGAAGGGCATCGACTTCA
AGGAGGACGGCAACATCCTCGGCCACAAGCTCGAGTACAACTTCAACTCCCACAACGTCTACATCACCGC
CGACAAGCAGAAGAACGGCATCAAGGCCAACTTCAAGATCCGCCACAACGTCGAGGACGGCTCCGTCCAG
CTCGCCGACCACTACCAGCAGAACACCCCCATCGGCGACGGCCCCGTCCTCCTCCCCGACAACCACTACC
TCTCCACCCAGTCCGTCCTCTCCAAGGACCCCAACGAGAAGCGCGACCACATGGTCCTCCTCGAGTTCGT
CACCGCCGCCGGTATCACCCACGGCATGGACGAGCTGTACAAGGGCTCCGCTTAAGCGCCTCGTTGGTCA
TTGCCACCTTGTTGCCTCTTTTGCTGTTGTCCTCGTGTCGACGCGTGCCACGTGCGCTTGTTGTGAGTTG
ATTCTGCTTCTTGTGCACGTCATGCCGAGCCCTTGGGCCCCGCAATAAACCCACTATGCCAGTGTAACTA
TCCTTCCCCCCAATGTATAACTGTGACGATCAATGAGCGGTGCCCGTCTAGAGGATCCCCGGGTACCGAG
CTCGAATTCACTGGCCGTCGTTTTACAACGTCGTGACTGGGAAAACCCTGGCGTTACCCAACTTAATCGC
CTTGCAGCACATCCCCCTTTCGCCAGCTGGCGTAATAGCGAAGAGGCCCGCACCGATCGCCCTTCCCAAC
AGTTGCGCAGCCTGAATGGCGAATGGCGCCTGATGCGGTATTTTCTCCTTACGCATCTGTGCGGTATTTC
ACACCGCATATGGTGCACTCTCAGTACAATCTGCTCTGATGCCGCATAGTTAAGCCAGCCCCGACACCCG
CCAACACCCGCTGACGCGCCCTGACGGGCTTGTCTGCTCCCGGCATCCGCTTACAGACAAGCTGTGACCG
TCTCCGGGAGCTGCATGTGTCAGAGGTTTTCACCGTCATCACCGAAACGCGCGA
