Features (pLannotate 1.2.2; 13 found; start..end, strand, type, name):
    126..714     -  rep_origin     ori: high-copy-number ColE1/pMB1/pBR322/pUC origin of replication
    885..1745    -  CDS            AmpR: β-lactamase; bla; confers resistance to ampicillin, carbenicillin, and related antibiotics
   1746..1850    -  promoter       AmpR promoter: bla
   1945..1980    +  CDS            rop (fragment): Rop protein, which maintains plasmids at low copy number; rop
   2082..2181    +  misc_feature   bom (fragment): basis of mobility region from pBR322
   2187..2344    -  CDS            lacZα (fragment): LacZα fragment of β-galactosidase; lacZ fragment
   2341..2373    +  misc_feature   MCS (fragment): pUC18/19 multiple cloning site
   2587..3297    -  CDS            Superfolder GFP: Superfolder GFP is a basic (constitutively fluorescent) green fluorescent protein published in 2005, derived from Aequorea victoria. It is reported to be a very rapidly-maturing weak dimer.
   4002..4018    -  protein_bind   lac operator: The lac repressor binds to the lac operator to inhibit transcription in E. coli. This inhibition can be relieved by adding lactose or isopropyl-β-D-thiogalactopyranoside (IPTG). lac repressor encoded by lacI
   4026..4056    -  promoter       lac promoter: promoter for the E. coli lac operon
   4071..4092    -  protein_bind   CAP binding site: CAP binding activates transcription in the presence of cAMP. E. coli catabolite activator protein
   4105..4197    -  CDS            lacI (fragment): lac repressor; lacI; The lac repressor binds to the lac operator to inhibit transcription in E. coli. This inhibition can be relieved by adding lactose or isopropyl-β-D-thiogalactopyranoside (IPTG).
   4199..4254    -  rep_origin     RSF ori (fragment): Plasmids containing the RSF 1030 origin of replication can be propagated in E. coli cells that contain additional plasmids with compatible origins.
>Addgene plasmid #109082 | NK589 | addgene full sequence | sequence record 266112 | Addgene NGS Result
GTATCAGCTCACTCAAAGGCGGTAATACGGTTATCCACAGAATCAGGGGATAACGCAGGAAAGAACATGT
GAGCAAAAGGCCAGCAAAAGGCCAGGAACCGTAAAAAGGCCGCGTTGCTGGCGTTTTTCCATAGGCTCCG
CCCCCCTGACGAGCATCACAAAAATCGACGCTCAAGTCAGAGGTGGCGAAACCCGACAGGACTATAAAGA
TACCAGGCGTTTCCCCCTGGAAGCTCCCTCGTGCGCTCTCCTGTTCCGACCCTGCCGCTTACCGGATACC
TGTCCGCCTTTCTCCCTTCGGGAAGCGTGGCGCTTTCTCATAGCTCACGCTGTAGGTATCTCAGTTCGGT
GTAGGTCGTTCGCTCCAAGCTGGGCTGTGTGCACGAACCCCCCGTTCAGCCCGACCGCTGCGCCTTATCC
GGTAACTATCGTCTTGAGTCCAACCCGGTAAGACACGACTTATCGCCACTGGCAGCAGCCACTGGTAACA
GGATTAGCAGAGCGAGGTATGTAGGCGGTGCTACAGAGTTCTTGAAGTGGTGGCCTAACTACGGCTACAC
TAGAAGAACAGTATTTGGTATCTGCGCTCTGCTGAAGCCAGTTACCTTCGGAAAAAGAGTTGGTAGCTCT
TGATCCGGCAAACAAACCACCGCTGGTAGCGGTGGTTTTTTTGTTTGCAAGCAGCAGATTACGCGCAGAA
AAAAAGGATCTCAAGAAGATCCTTTGATCTTTTCTACGGGGTCTGACGCTCAGTGGAACGAAAACTCACG
TTAAGGGATTTTGGTCATGAGATTATCAAAAAGGATCTTCACCTAGATCCTTTTAAATTAAAAATGAAGT
TTTAAATCAATCTAAAGTATATATGAGTAAACTTGGTCTGACAGTTACCAATGCTTAATCAGTGAGGCAC
CTATCTCAGCGATCTGTCTATTTCGTTCATCCATAGTTGCCTGACTCCCCGTCGTGTAGATAACTACGAT
ACGGGAGGGCTTACCATCTGGCCCCAGTGCTGCAATGATACCGCGAGACCCACGCTCACCGGCTCCAGAT
TTATCAGCAATAAACCAGCCAGCCGGAAGGGCCGAGCGCAGAAGTGGTCCTGCAACTTTATCCGCCTCCA
TCCAGTCTATTAATTGTTGCCGGGAAGCTAGAGTAAGTAGTTCGCCAGTTAATAGTTTGCGCAACGTTGT
TGCCATTGCTACAGGCATCGTGGTGTCACGCTCGTCGTTTGGTATGGCTTCATTCAGCTCCGGTTCCCAA
CGATCAAGGCGAGTTACATGATCCCCCATGTTGTGCAAAAAAGCGGTTAGCTCCTTCGGTCCTCCGATCG
TTGTCAGAAGTAAGTTGGCCGCAGTGTTATCACTCATGGTTATGGCAGCACTGCATAATTCTCTTACTGT
CATGCCATCCGTAAGATGCTTTTCTGTGACTGGTGAGTACTCAACCAAGTCATTCTGAGAATAGTGTATG
CGGCGACCGAGTTGCTCTTGCCCGGCGTCAATACGGGATAATACCGCGCCACATAGCAGAACTTTAAAAG
TGCTCATCATTGGAAAACGTTCTTCGGGGCGAAAACTCTCAAGGATCTTACCGCTGTTGAGATCCAGTTC
GATGTAACCCACTCGTGCACCCAACTGATCTTCAGCATCTTTTACTTTCACCAGCGTTTCTGGGTGAGCA
AAAACAGGAAGGCAAAATGCCGCAAAAAAGGGAATAAGGGCGACACGGAAATGTTGAATACTCATACTCT
TCCTTTTTCAATATTATTGAAGCATTTATCAGGGTTATTGTCTCATGAGCGGATACATATTTGAATGTAT
TTAGAAAAATAAACAAATAGGGGTTCCGCGCACATTTCCCCGAAAAGTGCCACCTGACGTCTAAGAAACC
ATTATTATCATGACATTAACCTATAAAAATAGGCGTATCACGAGGCCCTTTCGTCTCGCGCGTTTCGGTG
ATGACGGTGAAAACCTCTGACACATGCAGCTCCCGGAGACGGTCACAGCTTGTCTGTAAGCGGATGCCGG
GAGCAGACAAGCCCGTCAGGGCGCGTCAGCGGGTGTTGGCGGGTGTCGGGGCTGGCTTAACTATGCGGCA
TCAGAGCAGATTGTACTGAGAGTGCACCATATGCGGTGTGAAATACCGCACAGATGCGTAAGGAGAAAAT
ACCGCATCAGGCGCCATTCGCCATTCAGGCTGCGCAACTGTTGGGAAGGGCGATCGGTGCGGGCCTCTTC
GCTATTACGCCAGCTGGCGAAAGGGGGATGTGCTGCAAGGCGATTAAGTTGGGTAACGCCAGGGTTTTCC
CAGTCACGACGTTGTAAAACGACGGCCAGTGAATTCGAGCTCGGTACCCGGGGATCCTCTAGACGGGCAC
CGCTCATTGATCGTCACAGTTATACATTGGGGGGAAGGATAGTTACACTGGCATAGTGGGTTTATTGCGG
GGCCCAAGGGCTCGGCATGACGTGCACAAGAAGCAGAATCAACTCACAACAAGCGCACGTGGCACGCGTC
GACACGAGGACAACAGCAAAAGAGGCAACAAGGTGGCAATGACCAACGAGGCGCTTAAGCGGAGCCCTTG
TACAGCTCGTCCATGCCGTGGGTGATACCGGCGGCGGTGACGAACTCGAGGAGGACCATGTGGTCGCGCT
TCTCGTTGGGGTCCTTGGAGAGGACGGACTGGGTGGAGAGGTAGTGGTTGTCGGGGAGGAGGACGGGGCC
GTCGCCGATGGGGGTGTTCTGCTGGTAGTGGTCGGCGAGCTGGACGGAGCCGTCCTCGACGTTGTGGCGG
ATCTTGAAGTTGGCCTTGATGCCGTTCTTCTGCTTGTCGGCGGTGATGTAGACGTTGTGGGAGTTGAAGT
TGTACTCGAGCTTGTGGCCGAGGATGTTGCCGTCCTCCTTGAAGTCGATGCCCTTCAGCTCGATGCGGTT
GACGAGGGTGTCGCCCTCGAACTTGAACTCGGCGCGGGTCTTGTAGGTGCCGTCGTCCTTGAAGGAGATG
GTGCGCTCCTGCACGTAGCCCTCGGGCATGGCGGACTTGAAGAAGTCGTGGCGCTTCATGTGGTCGGGGT
AGCGGGAGAAGCACTGGACGCCGTAGCCGAGGGTGGTGACGAGGGTGGGCCAGGGGACGGGGAGCTTGCC
GGTGGTGCAGATGAACTTGAGGGTGAGCTTGCCGTTGGTGGCGTCGCCCTCGCCCTCGCCGCGGACGGAG
AACTTGTGGCCGTTCACGTCGCCGTCCAGCTCGACGAGGATGGGGACGACGCCGGTGAACAGCTCCTCGC
CCTTGGAACCCATGGCTGGTTGTTTTGTGGTTGTGGTCTGGGAAAAGGGGGAGAAAAGAGACACGGACTG
ATCGCAAGAGAGAACAACAGGAAAATGCCAAACGTAGAGCTGCGACAACAAGGTGTTGTTGTTGTTGTTG
TTGTTGTTGTGTTGTGCAGCTGCTTCTTGGTTGTTTTTGGCTTTTGCACGTTCAGTGACGCATTGCACCG
CCCCCTTGTCTCACATCAGTTCGCTGCGTTTGCTCTTCTTTGGTTTTTGTTTGGCGTTTGCTTTGGCGCT
CTCGCCGCTTTTTCGCCTAGGCGTGACACGTCACAGTTGGACTGATTGGGTGGTGCGTGGTGGATAGCAT
GCAGCGACACAAAGCGCACAGCACACGTGTGCCAATGCGCTCAATTCGTTTCGTCAGGTTTCCTGTTTAG
GAAAGCCGCACGTCGAGGTGAGGCGAGGATGGCGTGTGGCAAAGGCCGTTTTGCCATTTTGCTTTGCCAA
CAGCGCATCTCGCCTGGAAACACCACAAAAAGTATGGCCGATAACGGGAAGTCCGGCAGCAGCAGCGCCA
AGCGCAAGCACGCTGATCGCGATGCTGGCAGCGGACGAGGACAAGGTGGTGGGGAACGAGGACAAGGTGG
CAACCGAGGTGGCAGACGAGGTGCAGGGCAGTTTGTTACAAGCTTGGCGTAATCATGGTCATAGCTGTTT
CCTGTGTGAAATTGTTATCCGCTCACAATTCCACACAACATACGAGCCGGAAGCATAAAGTGTAAAGCCT
GGGGTGCCTAATGAGTGAGCTAACTCACATTAATTGCGTTGCGCTCACTGCCCGCTTTCCAGTCGGGAAA
CCTGTCGTGCCAGCTGCATTAATGAATCGGCCAACGCGCGGGGAGAGGCGGTTTGCGTATTGGGCGCTCT
TCCGCTTCCTCGCTCACTGACTCGCTGCGCTCGGTCGTTCGGCTGCGGCGAGCG
